Addgene plasmid #225982: pRC072
Purpose: J23110_buj_sfGFP_buj_mRFP
Depositing lab: Jesse Zalatan. Depositing organization: University of Washington. Publication: CRISPR-Cas tools for simultaneous transcription & translation control in bacteria. Cardiff RAL, Faulkner ID, Beall JG, Carothers JM, Zalatan JG. Nucleic Acids Res. 2024 May 22;52(9):5406-5419. doi: 10.1093/nar/gkae275. PubMed 38613390.
Backbone
  Vector backbone: psc101**
  Total vector size (bp): 5187
  Vector type: Bacterial Expression
Growth in bacteria
  Bacterial resistance: Ampicillin, 100 μg/mL
  Growth temperature: 37°C
  Growth strain: DH5alpha
  Copy number: Low Copy
Gene/Insert
  Gene/Insert name: sfGFP (with buj RBS), mRFP (with buj RBS)
  Promoter: J23110
  Cloning method: Unknown
  Sequencing primers: 5′ n/a
Terms and licenses: Academic/Nonprofit Terms; Industry Terms: Not Available to Industry
How to cite: pRC072 was a gift from Jesse Zalatan (Addgene plasmid # 225982 ; http://n2t.net/addgene:225982 ; RRID:Addgene_225982)
