[The description below was written by a language model from this plasmid's Addgene catalogue record and pLannotate feature annotations shown in this document.]
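Description:
pRC072 is a low-copy bacterial expression plasmid of about 5.2 kb built on a pSC101** backbone. Replication depends on the pSC101 origin together with the plasmid-encoded Rep101 (RepA) initiator protein. Selection is by ampicillin, through a β-lactamase gene driven by its native bla promoter and followed by the phage lambda t0 terminator.

The payload is a two-gene fluorescent reporter operon. According to the catalogue entry, a single constitutive J23110 promoter from the Anderson synthetic promoter series drives superfolder GFP followed by the monomeric red protein mRFP1, and each coding sequence is preceded by its own copy of a ribosome binding site designated "buj". The automated annotation labels the promoter region as a fragment of J23119. This most likely reflects the close sequence similarity among Anderson family members rather than a different promoter, so the depositor's J23110 designation is the one to follow. The RBS elements are not annotated in the feature table, but the short gaps upstream of each open reading frame are consistent with their presence. Transcription of the bicistronic message ends at tandem rrnB T1 and T7Te terminators downstream of mRFP1.

Because both reporters share one transcript but are translated from separate ribosome binding sites, green and red fluorescence can be read out independently. This allows effects on transcription of the whole operon to be distinguished from effects on translation of an individual gene. That fits the associated work on CRISPR-Cas tools for simultaneous transcriptional and translational control in bacteria, where the plasmid presumably serves as a dual-reporter target or reference construct, although the record does not state its exact experimental role.
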