Features (pLannotate 1.2.2; 10 found; start..end, strand, type, name):
    249..343     -  terminator     lambda t0 terminator: transcription terminator from phage lambda
    373..1233    -  CDS            AmpR: β-lactamase; bla; confers resistance to ampicillin, carbenicillin, and related antibiotics
   1234..1338    -  promoter       AmpR promoter: bla
   1557..1585    +  promoter       J23119 promoter (fragment): bacterial promoter (Registry of Standard Biological Parts BBa J23119)
   1613..2326    +  CDS            Superfolder GFP: Superfolder GFP is a basic (constitutively fluorescent) green fluorescent protein published in 2005, derived from Aequorea victoria. It is reported to be a very rapidly-maturing weak dimer.
   2363..3040    +  CDS            mRFP1: monomeric derivative of DsRed (Campbell et al., 2002)
   3073..3144    +  terminator     rrnB T1 terminator: transcription terminator T1 from the E. coli rrnB gene
   3160..3187    +  terminator     T7Te terminator: phage T7 early transcription terminator
   3718..4668    -  CDS            Rep101: RepA protein needed for replication with the pSC101 origin; rep101
   4716..4938    -  rep_origin     pSC101 ori: low-copy replication origin that requires the Rep101 protein
>Addgene plasmid #225982 | pRC072 | addgene full sequence | sequence record 447363 | Addgene NGS Result
TATGGATTCATGCAAGGAAACTACCCATAATACAAGAAAAGCCCGTCACGGGCTTCTCAGGGCGTTTTAT
GGCGGGTCTGCTATGTGGTGCTATCTGACTTTTTGCTGTTCAGCAGTTCCTGCCCTCTGATTTTCCAGTC
TGACCACTTCGGATTATCCCGTGACAGGTCATTCAGACTGGCTAATGCACCCAGTAAGGCAGCGGTATCA
TCAACAGGCTTACCCGTCTTACTGTCCCTAGTGCTTGGATTCTCACCAATAAAAAACGCCCGGCGGCAAC
CGAGCGTTCTGAACAAATCCAGATGGAGTTCTGAGGTCATTACTGGATCTATCAACAGGAGTCCAAGCGA
GCTCGTAAACTTGGTCTGACAGTTACCAATGCTTAATCAGTGAGGCACCTATCTCAGCGATCTGTCTATT
TCGTTCATCCATAGTTGCCTGACTCCCCGTCGTGTAGATAACTACGATACGGGAGGGCTTACCATCTGGC
CCCAGTGCTGCAATGATACCGCGAGACCCACGCTCACCGGCTCCAGATTTATCAGCAATAAACCAGCCAG
CCGGAAGGGCCGAGCGCAGAAGTGGTCCTGCAACTTTATCCGCCTCCATCCAGTCTATTAATTGTTGCCG
GGAAGCTAGAGTAAGTAGTTCGCCAGTTAATAGTTTGCGCAACGTTGTTGCCATTGCTACAGGCATCGTG
GTGTCACGCTCGTCGTTTGGTATGGCTTCATTCAGCTCCGGTTCCCAACGATCAAGGCGAGTTACATGAT
CCCCCATGTTGTGCAAAAAAGCGGTTAGCTCCTTCGGTCCTCCGATCGTTGTCAGAAGTAAGTTGGCCGC
AGTGTTATCACTCATGGTTATGGCAGCACTGCATAATTCTCTTACTGTCATGCCATCCGTAAGATGCTTT
TCTGTGACTGGTGAGTACTCAACCAAGTCATTCTGAGAATAGTGTATGCGGCGACCGAGTTGCTCTTGCC
CGGCGTCAATACGGGATAATACCGCGCCACATAGCAGAACTTTAAAAGTGCTCATCATTGGAAAACGTTC
TTCGGGGCGAAAACTCTCAAGGATCTTACCGCTGTTGAGATCCAGTTCGATGTAACCCACTCGTGCACCC
AACTGATCTTCAGCATCTTTTACTTTCACCAGCGTTTCTGGGTGAGCAAAAACAGGAAGGCAAAATGCCG
CAAAAAAGGGAATAAGGGCGACACGGAAATGTTGAATACTCATACTCTTCCTTTTTCAATATTATTGAAG
CATTTATCAGGGTTATTGTCTCATGAGCGGATACATATTTGAATGTATTTAGAAAAATAAACAAATAGGG
GTTCCGCGCACATTTCCCCGAAAAGTGCCACCTGTGGCAATTCCGACGTCAGCATTTGCGATCATTCACG
CAGCGCTTATTCAGTTGCTCACTGCGATGTCATAATCATCGCTACGAGCTGTGAAAGATGCATAAAGCTC
GTACGACGCGTTCGCTCGTCTCCTCACTTCTCCTACGGAGCGTTCTGGACACAACGTCGTCTTGAAGTTG
CGATTATAGATTTACGGCTAGCTCAGTCCTAGGTACAATGCTAGCGAATTCATTAAAGAGGAGAAAGGTA
CCATGAGCAAAGGAGAAGAACTTTTCACTGGAGTTGTCCCAATTCTTGTTGAATTAGATGGTGATGTTAA
TGGGCACAAATTTTCTGTCCGTGGAGAGGGTGAAGGTGATGCTACAAACGGAAAACTCACCCTTAAATTT
ATTTGCACTACTGGAAAACTACCTGTTCCGTGGCCAACACTTGTCACTACTCTGACCTATGGTGTTCAAT
GCTTTTCCCGTTATCCGGATCACATGAAACGGCATGACTTTTTCAAGAGTGCCATGCCCGAAGGTTATGT
ACAGGAACGCACTATATCTTTCAAAGATGACGGGACCTACAAGACGCGTGCTGAAGTCAAGTTTGAAGGT
GATACCCTTGTTAATCGTATCGAGTTAAAGGGTATTGATTTTAAAGAAGATGGAAACATTCTTGGACACA
AACTCGAGTACAACTTTAACTCACACAATGTATACATCACGGCAGACAAACAAAAGAATGGAATCAAAGC
TAACTTCAAAATTCGCCACAACGTTGAAGATGGTTCCGTTCAACTAGCAGACCATTATCAACAAAATACT
CCAATTGGCGATGGCCCTGTCCTTTTACCAGACAACCATTACCTGTCGACACAATCTGTCCTTTCGAAAG
ATCCCAACGAAAAGCGTGACCACATGGTCCTTCTTGAGTTTGTAACTGCTGCTGGGATTACACATGGCAT
GGATGAGCTCTACAAATAAGGATCCGAATTCATTAAAGAGGAGAAAGGTACCATGGCGAGTAGCGAAGAC
GTTATCAAAGAGTTCATGCGTTTCAAAGTTCGTATGGAAGGTTCCGTTAACGGTCACGAGTTCGAAATCG
AAGGTGAAGGTGAAGGTCGTCCGTACGAAGGTACCCAGACCGCTAAACTGAAAGTTACCAAAGGTGGTCC
GCTGCCGTTCGCTTGGGACATCCTGTCCCCGCAGTTCCAGTACGGTTCCAAAGCTTACGTTAAACACCCG
GCTGACATCCCGGACTACCTGAAACTGTCCTTCCCGGAAGGTTTCAAATGGGAACGTGTTATGAACTTCG
AAGACGGTGGTGTTGTTACCGTTACCCAGGACTCCTCCCTGCAAGACGGTGAGTTCATCTACAAAGTTAA
ACTGCGTGGTACCAACTTCCCGTCCGACGGTCCGGTTATGCAGAAAAAAACCATGGGTTGGGAAGCTTCC
ACCGAACGTATGTACCCGGAAGACGGTGCTCTGAAAGGTGAAATCAAAATGCGTCTGAAACTGAAAGACG
GTGGTCACTACGACGCTGAAGTTAAAACCACCTACATGGCTAAAAAACCGGTTCAGCTGCCGGGTGCTTA
CAAAACCGACATCAAACTGGACATCACCTCCCACAACGAAGACTACACCATCGTTGAACAGTACGAACGT
GCTGAAGGTCGTCACTCCACCGGTGCTTAAGGATCCAAACTCGAGTAAGGATCTCCAGGCATCAAATAAA
ACGAAAGGCTCAGTCGAAAGACTGGGCCTTTCGTTTTATCTGTTGTTTGTCGGTGAACGCTCTCTACTAG
AGTCACACTGGCTCACCTTCGGGTGGGCCTTTCTGCGTTTATACCTAGGGTACGGGTTTTGCTGCCCGCA
AACGGGCTGTTCTGGTGTTGCTAGTTTGTTATCAGAATCGCAGATCCGGCTTCAGCCGGTTTGCCGGCTG
AAAGCGCTATTTCTTCCAGAATTGCCATGATTTTTTCCCCACGGGAGGCGTCACTGGCTCCCGTGTTGTC
GGCAGCTTTGATTCGATAAGCAGCATCGCCTGTTTCAGGCTGTCTATGTGTGACTGTTGAGCTGTAACAA
GTTGTCTCAGGTGTTCAATTTCATGTTCTAGTTGCTTTGTTTTACTGGTTTCACCTGTTCTATTAGGTGT
TACATGCTGTTCATCTGTTACATTGTCGATCTGTTCATGGTGAACAGCTTTGAATGCACCAAAAACTCGT
AAAAGCTCTGATGTATCTATCTTTTTTACACCGTTTTCATCTGTGCATATGGACAGTTTTCCCTTTGATA
TGTAACGGTGAACAGTTGTTCTACTTTTGTTTGTTAGTCTTGATGCTTCACTGATAGATACAAGAGCCAT
AAGAACCTCAGATCCTTCCGTATTTAGCCAGTATGTTCTCTAGTGTGGTTCGTTGTTTTTGCGTGAGCCA
TGAGAACGAACCATTGAGATCATACTTACTTTGCATGTCACTCAAAAATTTTGCCTCAAAACTGGTGAGC
TGAATTTTTGCAGTTAAAGCATCGTGTAGTGTTTTTCTTAGTCCGTTATGTAGGTAGGAATCTGATGTAA
TGGTTGTTGGTATTTTGTCACCATTCATTTTTATCTGGTTGTTCTCAAGTTCGGTTACGAGATCCATTTG
TCTATCTAGTTCAACTTGGAAAATCAACGTATCAGTCGGGCGGCCTCGCTTATCAACCACCAATTTCATA
TTGCTGTAAGTGTTTAAATCTTTACTTATTGGTTTCAAAACCCATTGGTTAAGCCTTTTAAACTCATGGT
AGTTATTTTCAAGCATTAACATGAACTTAAATTCATCAAGGCTAATCTCTATATTTGCCTTGTGAGTTTT
CTTTTGTGTTAGTTCTTTTAATAACCACTCATAAATCCTCATAGAGTATTTGTTTTCAAAAGACTTAACA
TGTTCCAGATTATATTTTATGAATTTTTTTAACTGGAAAAGATAAGGCAATATCTCTTCACTAAAAACTA
ATTCTAATTTTTCGCTTGAGAACTTGGCATAGTTTGTCCACTGGAAAATCTCAAAGCCTTTAACCAAAGG
ATTCCTGATTTCCACAGTTCTCGTCATCAGCTCTCTGGTTGCTTTAGCTAATACACCATAAGCATTTTCC
CTACTGATGTTCATCATCTGAGCGTATTGGTTATAAGTGAACGATACCGTCCGTTCTTTCCTTGTAGGGT
TTTCAATCGTGGGGTTGAGTAGTGCCACACAGCATAAAATTAGCTTGGTTTCATGCTCCGTTAAGTCATA
GCGACTAATCGCTAGTTCATTTGCTTTGAAAACAACTAATTCAGACATACATCTCAATTGGTCTAGGTGA
TTTTAATCACTATACCAATTGAGATGGGCTAGTCAATGATAATTACTAGTCCTTTTCCCGGGTGATCTGG
GTATCTGTAAATTCTGCTAGACCTTTGCTGGAAAACTTGTAAATTCTGCTAGACCCTCTGTAAATTCCGC
TAGACCTTTGTGTGTTTTTTTTGTTTATATTCAAGTGGTTATAATTTATAGAATAAAGAAAGAATAAAAA
AAGATAAAAAGAATAGATCCCAGCCCTGTGTATAACTCACTACTTTAGTCAGTTCCGCAGTATTACAAAA
GGATGTCGCAAACGCTGTTTGCTCCTCTACAAAACAGACCTTAAAACCCTAAAGGCTTAAGTAGCACCCT
CGCAAGCTCGGGCAAATCGCTGAATATTCCTTTTGTCTCCGACCATCAGGCACCTGAGTCGCTGTCTTTT
TCGTGACATTCAGTTCGCTGCGCTCACGGCTCTGGCAGTGAATGGGGGTAAATGGCACTACAGGCGCCTT
T
